Addgene plasmid #211035: pBiT3.1-N_RBBP5:1-538
Purpose: Mammalian expression of full-length human RBBP5. N-terminal HiBiT tag.
Depositing lab: Cheryl Arrowsmith. Depositing organization: University of Toronto. Publication: A Target Class Ligandability Evaluation of WD40 Repeat-Containing Proteins. Ackloo S, Li F, Szewczyk M, Seitova A, Loppnau P, Zeng H, Xu J, Ahmad S, Arnautova YA, Baghaie AJ, Beldar S, Bolotokova A, Centrella PA, Chau I, Clark MA, Cuozzo JW, Dehghani-Tafti S, Disch JS, Dong A, Dumas A, Feng JA, Ghiabi P, Gibson E, Gilmer J, Goldman B, Green SR, Guie MA, Guilinger JP, Harms N, Herasymenko O, Houliston S, Hutchinson A, Kearnes S, Keefe AD, Kimani SW, Kramer T, Kutera M, Kwak HA, Lento C, Li Y, Liu J, Loup J, Machado RAC, Mulhern CJ, Perveen S, Righetto GL, Riley P, Shrestha S, Sigel EA, Silva M, Sintchak MD, Slakman BL, Taylor RD, Thompson J, Torng W, Underkoffler C, von Rechenberg M, Walsh RT, Watson I, Wilson DJ, Wolf E, Yadav M, Yazdi AK, Zhang J, Zhang Y, Santhakumar V, Edwards AM, Barsyte-Lovejoy D, Schapira M, Brown PJ, Halabelian L, Arrowsmith CH. J Med Chem. 2025 Jan 23;68(2):1092-1112. doi: 10.1021/acs.jmedchem.4c02010. Epub 2024 Nov 4. PubMed 39495097.
Backbone
  Vector backbone: pBiT3.1-N
  Backbone manufacturer: Promega
  Vector type: Mammalian Expression
  Selectable markers: Neomycin (select with G418)
Growth in bacteria
  Bacterial resistance: Kanamycin, 50 μg/mL
  Growth temperature: 37°C
  Growth strain: DH5alpha
  Copy number: High Copy
Gene/Insert
  Gene/Insert name: RBBP5:M1-L538
  Species: H. sapiens (human)
  Insert size (bp): 1614
  Mutation: wild type
  Entrez Gene: RBBP5 (a.k.a. RBQ3, SWD1)
  Promoter: CMV
  Tag / fusion protein: MVSGWRLFKKISGSSGGSSG (N terminal on insert)
  Cloning method: Ligation Independent Cloning
  Sequencing primers: 5′ T7; 3′ TTGCTCAGCGGTGGCAGCAG
Resource information
  A portion of this plasmid was derived from a plasmid made by: Mammalian Gene Collection (BC053856)
Terms and licenses: Academic/Nonprofit Terms; Industry Terms: Not Available to Industry
Depositor comments: 5' Cloning Site: Xho1 (not destroyed), 3' Cloning Site: Xba1 (not destroyed).
How to cite: pBiT3.1-N_RBBP5:1-538 was a gift from Cheryl Arrowsmith (Addgene plasmid # 211035 ; http://n2t.net/addgene:211035 ; RRID:Addgene_211035)
