[The description below was written by a language model from this plasmid's Addgene catalogue record and pLannotate feature annotations shown in this document.]
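Description:
pBiT3.1-N_RBBP5:1-538 is a mammalian expression plasmid built on Promega's pBiT3.1-N backbone. It carries full-length wild-type human RBBP5 (residues M1 to L538, a 1614 bp insert derived from a Mammalian Gene Collection clone) fused at its N terminus to the HiBiT peptide through a short glycine/serine linker. The insert was introduced by ligation-independent cloning between XhoI and XbaI sites that remain intact. Transcription is driven by the CMV immediate-early enhancer and promoter, followed by a chimeric β-globin/immunoglobulin intron that generally improves mRNA processing and expression. It terminates at an SV40 polyadenylation signal. A T7 promoter sits just upstream of the coding region and serves as the 5′ sequencing primer site.

In bacteria the plasmid replicates at high copy from a ColE1/pUC-type origin and is selected with kanamycin, conferred by the neo (nptII) gene under the bacterial EM7 promoter. The catalogue lists neomycin/G418 as the mammalian selectable marker. The annotated sequence, however, shows only the EM7 promoter directly upstream of neo, along with a separate SV40 promoter-driven blasticidin S deaminase cassette with a synthetic poly(A) signal, which the catalogue entry does not mention. A single loxP site lies upstream of EM7-neo, and its purpose is not stated.

RBBP5 is a WD40 repeat-containing component of histone H3 lysine 4 methyltransferase complexes. HiBiT is a small peptide that complements the LgBiT fragment to reconstitute NanoLuc luciferase, giving a luminescent readout of the tagged protein's abundance. The associated study concerns ligandability of WD40 repeat proteins, which is consistent with use in cell-based assays of this target, though the record does not specify the assay.
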