Features (pLannotate 1.2.2; 17 found; start..end, strand, type, name):
     24..105     -  polyA_signal   SV40 poly(A) signal: SV40 polyadenylation signal
    128..211     -  CDS            large T antigen (fragment): large T antigen from SV40 (simian virus 40)
    276..641     +  enhancer       CMV enhancer: human cytomegalovirus immediate early enhancer
    643..842     +  promoter       CMV promoter: human cytomegalovirus (CMV) immediate early promoter
    981..1113    +  intron         chimeric intron: chimera between introns from human β-globin and immunoglobulin heavy chain genes
   1157..1175    +  promoter       T7 promoter: promoter for bacteriophage T7 RNA polymerase
   1250..2863    +  CDS            RBBP5: RBBP5_HUMAN - Also known as RBQ3. Experimental evidence at protein level: Swiss-Prot protein existence level 1. In embryonic stem (ES) cells, plays a crucial role in the differentiation potential, particularly along the neural lineage, regulating gene induction and H3 'Lys-4' methylation at key developmental loci, including that mediated by retinoic acid (By similarity). Does not affect ES cell self-renewal (By similarity). Component or associated component of some histone methyltransferase complexes which regulates transcription through recruitment of those complexes to gene promoters (PubMed
   2894..2912    +  misc_feature   MCS (fragment): pUC18/19 multiple cloning site
   2961..3082    -  polyA_signal   SV40 poly(A) signal: SV40 polyadenylation signal
   3105..3173    -  CDS            large T antigen (fragment): large T antigen from SV40 (simian virus 40)
   3197..3230    +  protein_bind   loxP: Cre-mediated recombination occurs in the 8-bp core sequence (GCATACAT). Cre recombinase
   3240..3287    +  promoter       EM7 promoter: synthetic bacterial promoter&nbsp
   3319..4110    +  CDS            neo: KKA2_KLEPN - Also known as kan, nptII. Experimental evidence at protein level: Swiss-Prot protein existence level 1. Resistance to kanamycin, neomycin, paromomycin, ribostamycin, butirosin and gentamicin B. From Klebsiella pneumoniae.
   4271..4859    -  rep_origin     ori: high-copy-number ColE1/pMB1/pBR322/pUC origin of replication
   4985..5033    -  polyA_signal   poly(A) signal: synthetic polyadenylation signal
   5057..5455    -  CDS            BSD: blasticidin S deaminase; Aspergillus terreus BSD; confers resistance to blasticidin
   5486..5843    -  promoter       SV40 promoter: SV40 enhancer and early promoter
>Addgene plasmid #211035 | pBiT3.1-N_RBBP5:1-538 | addgene full sequence | sequence record 423377 | Addgene NGS Result
AAGACGCGTTAATTAAGACGTCGGCAGTGAAAAAAATGCTTTATTTGTGAAATTTGTGATGCTATTGCTT
TATTTGTAACCATTATAAGCTGCAATAAACAAGTTAACAACAACAATTGCATTCATTTTATGTTTCAGGT
TCAGGGGGAGGTGTGGGAGGTTTTTTAAAGCAAGTAAAACCTCTACAAATGTGGTATGGCTGATTATGAT
CCGCGGCCGCAATACGTCGACGTTATCAGCTGACTTCGTACGAGAGCCTAGGATTATGGCGCGCCACTAG
TTATTAATAGTAATCAATTACGGGGTCATTAGTTCATAGCCCATATATGGAGTTCCGCGTTACATAACTT
ACGGTAAATGGCCCGCCTGGCTGACCGCCCAACGACCCCCGCCCATTGACGTCAATAATGACGTATGTTC
CCATAGTAACGCCAATAGGGACTTTCCATTGACGTCAATGGGTGGAGTATTTACGGTAAACTGCCCACTT
GGCAGTACATCAAGTGTATCATATGCCAAGTCCGCCCCCTATTGACGTCAATGACGGTAAATGGCCCGCC
TGGCATTATGCCCAGTACATGACCTTACGGGACTTTCCTACTTGGCAGTACATCTACGTATTAGTCATCG
CTATTACCATGGTGATGCGGTTTTGGCAGTACACCAATGGGCGTGGATAGCGGTTTGACTCACGGGGATT
TCCAAGTCTCCACCCCATTGACGTCAATGGGAGTTTGTTTTGGCACCAAAATCAACGGGACTTTCCAAAA
TGTCGTAATAACCCCGCCCCGTTGACGCAAATGGGCGGTAGGCGTGTACGGTGGGAGGTCTATATAAGCA
GAGCTGGTTTAGTGAACCGTCAGATCACTAGAATCTTTATTGCGGTAGTTTATCACAGTTAAATTGCTAA
CGCAGTCAGTGCTTCTGACACAACAGTCTCGAACTTAAGCTGCAGAAGTTGGTCGTGAGGCACTGGGCAG
GTAAGTATCAAGGTTACAAGACAGGTTTAAGGAGACCAATAGAAACTGGGCTTGTCGAGACAGAGAAGAC
TCTTGCGTTTCTGATAGGCACCTATTGGTCTTACTGACATCCACTTTGCCTTTCTCTCCACAGGTGTCCA
CTCCCAGTTCAATTACAGCTCTTAAGGCTAGAGTATTAATACGACTCACTATAGGGGTTAGCGATCGCCA
TGGTGAGCGGCTGGCGGCTGTTCAAGAAGATTAGCGGGAGCTCCGGTGGCTCGAGCGGTATGAACCTCGA
GTTGCTGGAGTCCTTTGGGCAGAACTATCCAGAGGAAGCTGATGGAACTTTGGATTGTATCAGCATGGCT
TTGACTTGCACCTTTAACAGGTGGGGCACACTGCTTGCAGTTGGCTGTAATGATGGCCGAATTGTCATCT
GGGATTTCTTGACAAGAGGCATTGCTAAAATAATTAGTGCACACATCCATCCAGTGTGTTCTTTATGCTG
GAGCCGAGATGGTCATAAACTCGTGAGTGCTTCCACTGATAACATAGTGTCACAGTGGGATGTTCTTTCA
GGCGACTGTGACCAGAGGTTTCGATTCCCTTCACCCATCTTAAAAGTCCAATATCATCCACGAGATCAGA
ACAAGGTTCTCGTGTGTCCCATGAAATCTGCTCCTGTCATGTTGACCCTTTCAGATTCCAAACATGTTGT
TCTGCCAGTGGACGATGACTCCGATTTGAACGTTGTGGCATCTTTTGATAGGCGAGGGGAATATATTTAT
ACGGGAAACGCAAAAGGCAAGATTTTGGTCCTAAAAACAGATTCTCAGGATCTTGTTGCTTCCTTCAGAG
TGACAACTGGAACAAGCAATACCACAGCCATTAAGTCAATTGAGTTTGCCCGGAAGGGGAGTTGCTTTTT
AATTAACACGGCAGATCGAATAATCAGAGTTTATGATGGCAGAGAAATCTTAACATGTGGAAGAGATGGA
GAGCCTGAACCTATGCAGAAATTGCAGGATTTGGTGAATAGGACCCCATGGAAGAAATGTTGTTTCTCTG
GGGATGGGGAATACATCGTGGCAGGTTCTGCCCGGCAGCATGCCCTGTACATCTGGGAGAAGAGCATTGG
CAACCTGGTGAAGATTCTCCATGGGACGAGAGGAGAACTCCTCTTGGATGTAGCTTGGCATCCTGTTCGA
CCCATCATAGCATCCATTTCCAGTGGAGTGGTATCTATCTGGGCACAGAATCAAGTAGAAAACTGGAGTG
CATTTGCACCAGACTTCAAAGAATTGGATGAAAATGTAGAATACGAAGAAAGGGAATCAGAGTTTGATAT
TGAAGATGAAGATAAGAGTGAGCCTGAGCAGACAGGGGCTGATGCTGCAGAAGATGAGGAAGTGGATGTC
ACCAGCGTGGACCCTATTGCTGCCTTCTGTAGCAGTGATGAAGAGCTGGAAGATTCAAAGGCTCTATTGT
ATTTACCCATTGCCCCTGAGGTAGAAGACCCAGAAGAAAATCCTTACGGCCCCCCACCGGATGCAGTCCA
AACCTCCTTGATGGATGAAGGGGCTAGTTCAGAGAAGAAGAGGCAGTCCTCAGCAGATGGGTCCCAGCCA
CCTAAGAAGAAACCCAAAACAACCAATATAGAACTTCAAGGAGTACCAAATGATGAAGTCCATCCACTAC
TGGGTGTGAAGGGGGATGGCAAATCCAAGAAGAAGCAAGCAGGCCGGCCTAAAGGATCAAAAGGTAAAGA
GAAAGATTCTCCATTTAAACCGAAACTCTACAAAGGGGACAGAGGTTTACCTCTGGAAGGATCAGCGAAG
GGTAAAGTGCAGGCGGAACTCAGCCAGCCCTTGACAGCAGGAGGAGCAATCTCAGAACTGTTATAATCTA
GAGGTCAAGCTTCGGGGGTTTAAACCTGCAGGCATGCAAGCTGATTTGGCTGCTGCCACCGCTGAGCAAG
GCCGCTTCGAGCAGACATGATAAGATACATTGATGAGTTTGGACAAACCACAACTAGAATGCAGTGAAAA
AAATGCTTTATTTGTGAAATTTGTGATGCTATTGCTTTATTTGTAACCATTATAAGCTGCAATAAACAAG
TTAACAACAACAATTGCATTCATTTTATGTTTCAGGTTCAGGGGGAGATGTGGGAGGTTTTTTTAAGCAA
GTAAAACCTCTACAAATGTGGTAAAATCTTAATTAAGACTTCTAATATAACTTCGTATAGCATACATTAT
ACGAAGTTATGGTTCCACTGTTGACAATTAATCATCGGCATAGTATATCGGCATAGTATAATACGACAAG
GTGAGGAACTAAACCCAGGAGGCAGATCATGATTGAACAAGATGGATTGCACGCAGGTTCTCCGGCCGCT
TGGGTGGAGAGGCTATTCGGCTATGACTGGGCACAACAGACAATCGGCTGCTCTGATGCCGCCGTGTTCC
GGCTGTCAGCGCAGGGGCGCCCGGTTCTTTTTGTCAAGACCGACCTGTCCGGTGCCCTGAATGAACTGCA
GGACGAGGCAGCGCGGCTATCGTGGCTGGCCACGACGGGCGTTCCTTGCGCAGCTGTGCTCGACGTTGTC
ACTGAAGCGGGAAGGGACTGGCTGCTATTGGGCGAAGTGCCGGGGCAGGATCTCCTGTCATCTCACCTTG
CTCCTGCCGAGAAAGTATCCATCATGGCTGATGCAATGCGGCGGCTGCATACGCTTGATCCGGCTACCTG
CCCATTCGACCACCAAGCGAAACATCGCATCGAGCGAGCACGTACTCGGATGGAAGCCGGTCTTGTCGAT
CAGGATGATCTGGACGAAGAGCATCAGGGGCTCGCGCCAGCCGAACTGTTCGCCAGGCTCAAGGCGCGCA
TGCCCGACGGCGAGGATCTCGTCGTGACCCATGGCGATGCCTGCTTGCCGAATATCATGGTGGAAAATGG
CCGCTTTTCTGGATTCATCGACTGTGGCCGGCTGGGTGTGGCGGACCGCTATCAGGACATAGCGTTGGCT
ACCCGTGATATTGCTGAAGAGCTTGGCGGCGAATGGGCTGACCGCTTCCTCGTGCTTTACGGTATCGCCG
CTCCCGATTCGCAGCGCATCGCCTTCTATCGCCTTCTTGACGAGTTCTTCTGATTCGAAATGACCGACCA
AGCGACGCCCAACCGGTATCAGCTCACTCAAAGGCGGTAATACGGTTATCCACAGAATCAGGGGATAACG
CAGGAAAGAACATGTGAGCAAAAGGCCAGCAAAAGGCCAGGAACCGTAAAAAGGCCGCGTTGCTGGCGTT
TTTCCATAGGCTCCGCCCCCCTGACGAGCATCACAAAAATCGACGCTCAAGTCAGAGGTGGCGAAACCCG
ACAGGACTATAAAGATACCAGGCGTTTCCCCCTGGAAGCTCCCTCGTGCGCTCTCCTGTTCCGACCCTGC
CGCTTACCGGATACCTGTCCGCCTTTCTCCCTTCGGGAAGCGTGGCGCTTTCTCATAGCTCACGCTGTAG
GTATCTCAGTTCGGTGTAGGTCGTTCGCTCCAAGCTGGGCTGTGTGCACGAACCCCCCGTTCAGCCCGAC
CGCTGCGCCTTATCCGGTAACTATCGTCTTGAGTCCAACCCGGTAAGACACGACTTATCGCCACTGGCAG
CAGCCACTGGTAACAGGATTAGCAGAGCGAGGTATGTAGGCGGTGCTACAGAGTTCTTGAAGTGGTGGCC
TAACTACGGCTACACTAGAAGGACAGTATTTGGTATCTGCGCTCTGCTGAAGCCAGTTACCTTCGGAAAA
AGAGTTGGTAGCTCTTGATCCGGCAAACAAACCACCGCTGGTAGCGGTGGTTTTTTTGTTTGCAAGCAGC
AGATTACGCGCAGAAAAAAAGGATTTCAAGAAGATCCTTTGATCTTTTCTACGGGGTCTGACGCTCAGTG
GAACGAAAACTCACGTTAAGGGATTTTGGTCATGAGATTATCAAAAAGGATCTTCACCTAGATCCTTTTA
TAGTCCGGAATCGTCACACAAAAAACCAACACACAGATGTAATGAAAATAAAGATATTTTATTGCGGCCA
TCGTGATGGCTAGAGTTTAGCCCTCCCACACATAACCAGAGGGCAGCAATTCACGAATCCCAACTGCCGT
CGGCTGTCCATCACTGTCCTTCACTATGGCTTTGATCCCAGGATGCAGATCGAGAAGCACCTGTCGGCAC
CGTCCGCAGGGGCTCAAGATGCCCCTGTTCTCATTTCCGATCGCGACGATACAAGTCAGGTTGCCAGCTG
CCGCAGCAGCAGCAGTGCCCAGCACCACGAGTTCTGCACAAGGTCCCCCAGTAAAATGATATACATTGAC
ACCAGTGAAGATGCGGCCGTCGCTAGAGAGAGCTGCGCTGGCGACGCTGTAGTCTTCAGAGATGGGGATG
CTGTTGATTGTAGCCGTTGCTCTTTCAATGAGGGTGGATTCTTCTTGAGACAAAGGCTTGGCCATGGTGG
CGCTAGTGTCAGAAGAATCGAGCTTTTTGCAAAAGCCTAGGCCTCCAAAAAAGCCTCCTCACTACTTCTG
GAATAGCTCAGAGGCCGAGGCGGCCTCGGCCTCTGCATAAATAAAAAAAATTAGTCAGCCATGGGGCGGA
GAATGGGCGGAACTGGGCGGAGTTAGGGGCGGGATGGGCGGAGTTAGGGGCGGGACTATGGTTGCTGACT
AATTGAGATGCATGCTTTGCATACTTCTGCCTGCTGGGGAGCCTGGGGACTTTCCACACCTGGTTGCTGA
CTAATTGAGATGCATGCTTTGCATACTTCTGCCTGCTGGGGAGCCTGGGGACTTTCCACACCCTAACTGA
CACACATTCCACAGCTGGTTCTTTCCGCCTCAGAAGGTACCTAACCAAGTTCCTCTTTCAGAGGTTATTT
CAGGCCATGGTGCTGCGC
