>Addgene plasmid #211035 | pBiT3.1-N_RBBP5:1-538 | depositor partial sequence | sequence record 411550 | Insert sequence
ATGAACCTCGAGTTGCTGGAGTCCTTTGGGCAGAACTATCCAGAGGAAGCTGATGGAACTTTGGATTGTA
TCAGCATGGCTTTGACTTGCACCTTTAACAGGTGGGGCACACTGCTTGCAGTTGGCTGTAATGATGGCCG
AATTGTCATCTGGGATTTCTTGACAAGAGGCATTGCTAAAATAATTAGTGCACACATCCATCCAGTGTGT
TCTTTATGCTGGAGCCGAGATGGTCATAAACTCGTGAGTGCTTCCACTGATAACATAGTGTCACAGTGGG
ATGTTCTTTCAGGCGACTGTGACCAGAGGTTTCGATTCCCTTCACCCATCTTAAAAGTCCAATATCATCC
ACGAGATCAGAACAAGGTTCTCGTGTGTCCCATGAAATCTGCTCCTGTCATGTTGACCCTTTCAGATTCC
AAACATGTTGTTCTGCCAGTGGACGATGACTCCGATTTGAACGTTGTGGCATCTTTTGATAGGCGAGGGG
AATATATTTATACGGGAAACGCAAAAGGCAAGATTTTGGTCCTAAAAACAGATTCTCAGGATCTTGTTGC
TTCCTTCAGAGTGACAACTGGAACAAGCAATACCACAGCCATTAAGTCAATTGAGTTTGCCCGGAAGGGG
AGTTGCTTTTTAATTAACACGGCAGATCGAATAATCAGAGTTTATGATGGCAGAGAAATCTTAACATGTG
GAAGAGATGGAGAGCCTGAACCTATGCAGAAATTGCAGGATTTGGTGAATAGGACCCCATGGAAGAAATG
TTGTTTCTCTGGGGATGGGGAATACATCGTGGCAGGTTCTGCCCGGCAGCATGCCCTGTACATCTGGGAG
AAGAGCATTGGCAACCTGGTGAAGATTCTCCATGGGACGAGAGGAGAACTCCTCTTGGATGTAGCTTGGC
ATCCTGTTCGACCCATCATAGCATCCATTTCCAGTGGAGTGGTATCTATCTGGGCACAGAATCAAGTAGA
AAACTGGAGTGCATTTGCACCAGACTTCAAAGAATTGGATGAAAATGTAGAATACGAAGAAAGGGAATCA
GAGTTTGATATTGAAGATGAAGATAAGAGTGAGCCTGAGCAGACAGGGGCTGATGCTGCAGAAGATGAGG
AAGTGGATGTCACCAGCGTGGACCCTATTGCTGCCTTCTGTAGCAGTGATGAAGAGCTGGAAGATTCAAA
GGCTCTATTGTATTTACCCATTGCCCCTGAGGTAGAAGACCCAGAAGAAAATCCTTACGGCCCCCCACCG
GATGCAGTCCAAACCTCCTTGATGGATGAAGGGGCTAGTTCAGAGAAGAAGAGGCAGTCCTCAGCAGATG
GGTCCCAGCCACCTAAGAAGAAACCCAAAACAACCAATATAGAACTTCAAGGAGTACCAAATGATGAAGT
CCATCCACTACTGGGTGTGAAGGGGGATGGCAAATCCAAGAAGAAGCAAGCAGGCCGGCCTAAAGGATCA
AAAGGTAAAGAGAAAGATTCTCCATTTAAACCGAAACTCTACAAAGGGGACAGAGGTTTACCTCTGGAAG
GATCAGCGAAGGGTAAAGTGCAGGCGGAACTCAGCCAGCCCTTGACAGCAGGAGGAGCAATCTCAGAACT
GTTA
